Addgene plasmid #78975: PP254
Purpose: Promoter: GAP6, minimal Promoter: GAP. Figure 4. Expresses GFP.
Depositing lab: Timothy Lu. Depositing organization: Massachusetts Institute of Technology. Publication: Synthetic biology and microbioreactor platforms for programmable production of biologics at the point-of-care. Perez-Pinera P, Han N, Cleto S, Cao J, Purcell O, Shah KA, Lee K, Ram R, Lu TK. Nat Commun. 2016 Jul 29;7:12211. doi: 10.1038/ncomms12211. PubMed 27470089.
Backbone
  Vector backbone: pPICZ A
  Vector type: Yeast Expression
  Selectable markers: Zeocin
Growth in bacteria
  Bacterial resistance: Bleocin (Zeocin), 50 μg/mL
  Growth temperature: 37°C
  Growth strain: DH5alpha
  Copy number: Unknown
Gene/Insert
  Gene/Insert name: GFP
Terms and licenses: Academic/Nonprofit Terms; Industry Terms: Not Available to Industry
How to cite: PP254 was a gift from Timothy Lu (Addgene plasmid # 78975 ; http://n2t.net/addgene:78975 ; RRID:Addgene_78975)
