[The description below was written by a language model from this plasmid's Addgene catalogue record and pLannotate feature annotations shown in this document.]
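Description:
PP254 is a Pichia pastoris (yeast) expression plasmid built on the pPICZ A backbone and carrying a GFP reporter. It is propagated in E. coli through a high-copy ColE1/pUC-type origin and selected with Zeocin in both hosts. A single Sh ble (BleoR) coding sequence is preceded by the yeast TEF1 promoter and the synthetic bacterial EM7 promoter in tandem and is followed by the CYC1 terminator. No yeast replication origin is annotated, which is consistent with the integrative design of pPICZ-family vectors.

The annotated sequence contains two expression units, each ended by an AOX1 terminator. The first is driven by a Pichia GAP (glyceraldehyde-3-phosphate dehydrogenase) promoter interrupted by a short segment matching a tet operator. It encodes a fusion that includes an ERT2-like mutated estrogen receptor ligand-binding domain followed by the VP64 activation domain. This arrangement is typical of a hormone-responsive synthetic transcription factor. The region upstream of ERT2, where a DNA-binding domain would be expected, is not annotated, and the record does not identify it.

The second unit places EGFP downstream of a shorter GAP promoter fragment, matching the catalogue description of a GAP minimal promoter. The stretch just before it shows only short, fragmentary matches (CUP1, CyPet, CMV) that are probably spurious hits. This stretch may hold the binding sites for the synthetic activator, although the record does not say so. The short groL1 and capTEV matches are likewise fragmentary.

The catalogue labels the promoter combination as "GAP6" with a GAP minimal promoter. The plasmid comes from work on programmable biologics production in yeast, where it apparently served as a GFP readout for characterising inducible promoter designs.
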