Features (pLannotate 1.2.2; 22 found; start..end, strand, type, name):
    157..568     +  promoter       TEF1 promoter: S. cerevisiae TEF1; promoter for EF-1α
    576..623     +  promoter       EM7 promoter: synthetic bacterial promoter&nbsp
    642..1016    +  CDS            BleoR: antibiotic-binding protein; Sh ble from Streptoalloteichus hindustanus; confers resistance to bleomycin, phleomycin, and Zeocin™
   1082..1329    +  terminator     CYC1 terminator: S. cerevisiae CYC1; transcription terminator for CYC1
   1404..1992    -  rep_origin     ori: high-copy-number ColE1/pMB1/pBR322/pUC origin of replication
   2087..2173    -  CDS            groL1 (fragment): CH601_MYCA1 - Also known as groEL1 From Mycobacterium avium (strain 104).
   2886..3324    +  promoter       GAP promoter (fragment): promoter for Pichia pastoris glyceraldehyde-3-phosphate dehydrogenase
   3324..3342    +  protein_bind   tet operator: tetO; bacterial operator O2 for the tetR and tetA genes tetracycline repressor TetR
   3345..3364    +  promoter       PLtetO-1 promoter (fragment): modified phage lambda PL promoter with tet operator sites (Lutz and Bujard, 1997)
   3364..3402    +  promoter       GAP promoter (fragment): promoter for Pichia pastoris glyceraldehyde-3-phosphate dehydrogenase
   3759..3776    -  misc_feature   MCS (fragment): pUC18/19 multiple cloning site
   3781..4663    +  CDS            ERT2 (fragment): mutated ligand-binding domain of the human estrogen receptor (Feil et al., 1997)
   4672..4821    +  CDS            VP64: tetrameric repeat of the minimal activation domain of herpes simplex virus VP16 (Beerli et al., 1998)
   4896..5142    +  terminator     AOX1 terminator: Pichia pastoris AOX1; transcription terminator for AOX1
   5149..5167    +  promoter       CUP1 promoter (fragment): S. cerevisiae CUP1; inducible metallothionein promoter, regulated by Cu2+
   5236..5261    +  CDS            CyPet (fragment): cyan fluorescent protein optimized for FRET with YPet (Nguyen and Daugherty, 2005)
   5356..5378    -  promoter       CMV promoter (fragment): human cytomegalovirus (CMV) immediate early promoter
   5438..5458    -  enhancer       CMV enhancer (fragment): human cytomegalovirus immediate early enhancer; contains an 18-bp deletion relative to the standard CMV enhancer
   5530..5692    +  promoter       GAP promoter (fragment): promoter for Pichia pastoris glyceraldehyde-3-phosphate dehydrogenase
   5708..6424    +  CDS            EGFP: EGFP is a basic (constitutively fluorescent) green fluorescent protein published in 1996, derived from Aequorea victoria. It is reported to be a rapidly-maturing weak dimer with moderate acid sensitivity.
   6494..6511    +  CDS            capTEV™ (fragment): composite tag for in vivo biotinylation, TEV protease cleavage, and 6xHis tagging
   6535..142     +  terminator     AOX1 terminator (across the origin): Pichia pastoris AOX1; transcription terminator for AOX1
>Addgene plasmid #78975 | PP254 | depositor full sequence | sequence record 147720 | PP254 sequence 6639 bps
TCTTCTCGTACGAGCTTGCTCCTGATCAGCCTATCTCGCAGCTGATGAATATCTTGTGGTAGGGGTTTGG
GAAAATCATTCGAGTTTGATGTTTTTCTTGGTATTTCCCACTCCTCTTCAGAGTACAGAAGATTAAGTGA
GACCTTCGTTTGTGCGGATCCCCCACACACCATAGCTTCAAAATGTTTCTACTCCTTTTTTACTCTTCCA
GATTTTCTCGGACTCCGCGCATCGCCGTACCACTTCAAAACACCCAAGCACAGCATACTAAATTTTCCCT
CTTTCTTCCTCTAGGGTGTCGTTAATTACCCGTACTAAAGGTTTGGAAAAGAAAAAAGAGACCGCCTCGT
TTCTTTTTCTTCGTCGAAAAAGGCAATAAAAATTTTTATCACGTTTCTTTTTCTTGAAATTTTTTTTTTT
AGTTTTTTTCTCTTTCAGTGACCTCCATTGATATTTAAGTTAATAAACGGTCTTCAATTTCTCAAGTTTC
AGTTTCATTTTTCTTGTTCTATTACAACTTTTTTTACTTCTTGTTCATTAGAAAGAAAGCATAGCAATCT
AATCTAAGGGGCGGTGTTGACAATTAATCATCGGCATAGTATATCGGCATAGTATAATACGACAAGGTGA
GGAACTAAACCATGGCCAAGTTGACCAGTGCCGTTCCGGTGCTCACCGCGCGCGACGTCGCCGGAGCGGT
CGAGTTCTGGACCGACCGGCTCGGGTTCTCCCGGGACTTCGTGGAGGACGACTTCGCCGGTGTGGTCCGG
GACGACGTGACCCTGTTCATCAGCGCGGTCCAGGACCAGGTGGTGCCGGACAACACCCTGGCCTGGGTGT
GGGTGCGCGGCCTGGACGAGCTGTACGCCGAGTGGTCGGAGGTCGTGTCCACGAACTTCCGGGACGCCTC
CGGGCCGGCCATGACCGAGATCGGCGAGCAGCCGTGGGGGCGGGAGTTCGCCCTGCGCGACCCGGCCGGC
AACTGCGTGCACTTCGTGGCCGAGGAGCAGGACTGACACGTCCGACGGCGGCCCACGGGTCCCAGGCCTC
GGAGATCCGTCCCCCTTTTCCTTTGTCGATATCATGTAATTAGTTATGTCACGCTTACATTCACGCCCTC
CCCCCACATCCGCTCTAACCGAAAAGGAAGGAGTTAGACAACCTGAAGTCTAGGTCCCTATTTATTTTTT
TATAGTTATGTTAGTATTAAGAACGTTATTTATATTTCAAATTTTTCTTTTTTTTCTGTACAGACGCGTG
TACGCATGTAACATTATACTGAAAACCTTGCTTGAGAAGGTTTTGGGACGCTCGAAGGCTTTAATTTGCA
AGCTGGAGACCAACATGTGAGCAAAAGGCCAGCAAAAGGCCAGGAACCGTAAAAAGGCCGCGTTGCTGGC
GTTTTTCCATAGGCTCCGCCCCCCTGACGAGCATCACAAAAATCGACGCTCAAGTCAGAGGTGGCGAAAC
CCGACAGGACTATAAAGATACCAGGCGTTTCCCCCTGGAAGCTCCCTCGTGCGCTCTCCTGTTCCGACCC
TGCCGCTTACCGGATACCTGTCCGCCTTTCTCCCTTCGGGAAGCGTGGCGCTTTCTCAATGCTCACGCTG
TAGGTATCTCAGTTCGGTGTAGGTCGTTCGCTCCAAGCTGGGCTGTGTGCACGAACCCCCCGTTCAGCCC
GACCGCTGCGCCTTATCCGGTAACTATCGTCTTGAGTCCAACCCGGTAAGACACGACTTATCGCCACTGG
CAGCAGCCACTGGTAACAGGATTAGCAGAGCGAGGTATGTAGGCGGTGCTACAGAGTTCTTGAAGTGGTG
GCCTAACTACGGCTACACTAGAAGGACAGTATTTGGTATCTGCGCTCTGCTGAAGCCAGTTACCTTCGGA
AAAAGAGTTGGTAGCTCTTGATCCGGCAAACAAACCACCGCTGGTAGCGGTGGTTTTTTTGTTTGCAAGC
AGCAGATTACGCGCAGAAAAAAAGGATCTCAAGAAGATCCTTTGATCTTTTCTACGGGGTCTGACGCTCA
GTGGAACGAAAACTCACGTTAAGGGATTTTGGTCATGAGATCAGATCTGAGCTCGTTTGGCCGTGGCCGT
GCTCGTCCTCGTCGGCCGGCTTGTCGACGACGGCGGTCTCCGTCGTCAGGATCATCCGGGCCACAAGCTT
GCTGACAGAAGCCTCAAGAAAAAAAAAATTCTTCTTCGACTATGCTGGAGGCAGAGATGATCGAGCCGGT
AGTTAACTATATATAGCTAAATTGGTTCCATCACCTCGAGTCAATTCTTGATTTAGTATACACATAACCA
AATTTGGATCAAGTTTGAAGTAAAACTTTAACTTCAGCTCCTTACATTTGCACTAAGATCTCTGCTACTC
TGGTCCCAAGTGAACCACCTTTTGGACCCTATTGACCGGACCTTAACTTGCCAAACCTAAACGCTTAATG
CCTCAGACGTTTTAATGCCTCTCAACACCTCCAAGGTTGCTTTCTTGAGCATGCCTACTAGGGACTTTAA
CGAACTGTGGGGTTGCAGACAGTTTCAGGCGTGTCCCGACCAATATGGCCTACTAGACTCTCTGAAAAAT
CACAGTTTTCCAGTAGTTCCGATCAAATTACCATCGAAATGGTCCCATAAACGGACATTTGACATCCGTT
CCTGAATTATAGTCTTCCACCGTGGATCATGGTGTTCCTTTTTTTCCCAAAGAATATCAGCATCCCTTAA
CTACGTTAGGTCAGTGATGACAATGGACCAAATTGTTGCAAGGTTTTTCTTTTTCTTTCATCGGCACATT
TCAGCCTCACATGCGACTATTATCGATCAATGAAATCCATCAAGATTGAAATCTTAAAATTGCCCCTTTC
ACTTGACAGGATCCTTTTTTGTAGAAATGTCTTGGTGTCCTCGTCCAATCAGGTAGCCATCTCTGAAATA
TCTGGCTCCGTTGCAACTCCGAACGACCTGCTGGCAACGTAAAATTCTCCGGGGTAAAACTTTAATGTGG
AGTAATGGAACCAGAAACGTCTCTTCCCTTCTCTCTCCTTCCACCGCCCGTTACCGTCCCTAGGAAATTT
TACTCTGCTGGAGAGCTTCTTCTACGGCCCCCTTGCAGCAATGCTCTTCCCAGCATTACGTTGCGGGTAA
AACGGAGGTCGTGTACCCGACCTAGCAGCCCAGGGATGGAAAAGTCCCGGCCGTCGCTGGCAATAATAGC
GGGCGGACGCATGTCATGAGATTATTGGAAACCACCAGAATCGAATATAAAAGGCGAACACCTTTCCCAA
TTTTGGTTTCTCCTGACCCAAAGACTTTAAATTTCCCTATCAGTGATAGAGATCTCCCTATCAGTGATAG
AGATAATTTATTTGTCCCTATTTCAATCAATTGAACAACTATCAAAACACACTAGTAAAAATGCGCGGAG
CTCCTAAGAAAAAGCGCAAAGTCCGGCCGGCATCTAGACCCGGGGAGCGCCCCTTCCAGTGTCGCATTTG
CATGCGGAACTTTTCGCGCCAGGACAGGCTTGACAGGCATACCCGTACTCATACCGGTGAAAAACCGTTT
CAGTGTCGGATCTGTATGCGAAATTTCTCCCAGAAGGAGCACTTGGCGGGGCATCTACGTACGCACACCG
GCGAGAAGCCATTCCAATGCCGAATATGCATGCGCAACTTCAGTCGCCGCGACAACCTGAACCGGCACCT
AAAAACCCACCTGAGGAACATATGCGGCGGAGGCACACCTGCAGCTGCGTCGACTCTAGAGGATCCATCT
GCTGGAGACATGAGAGCTGCCAACCTTTGGCCAAGCCCGCTCATGATCAAACGCTCTAAGAAGAACAGCC
TGGCCTTGTCCCTGACGGCCGACCAGATGGTCAGTGCCTTGTTGGATGCTGAGCCCCCCATACTCTATTC
CGAGTATGATCCTACCAGACCCTTCAGTGAAGCTTCGATGATGGGCTTACTGACCAACCTGGCAGACAGG
GAGCTGGTTCACATGATCAACTGGGCGAAGAGGGTGCCAGGCTTTGTGGATTTGACCCTCCATGATCAGG
TCCACCTTCTAGAATGTGCCTGGCTAGAGATCCTGATGATTGGTCTCGTCTGGCGCTCCATGGAGCACCC
AGTGAAGCTACTGTTTGCTCCTAACTTGCTCTTGGACAGGAACCAGGGAAAATGTGTAGAGGGCATGGTG
GAGATCTTCGACATGCTGCTGGCTACATCATCTCGGTTCCGCATGATGAATCTGCAGGGAGAGGAGTTTG
TGTGCCTCAAATCTATTATTTTGCTTAATTCTGGAGTGTACACATTTCTGTCCAGCACCCTGAAGTCTCT
GGAAGAGAAGGACCATATCCACCGAGTCCTGGACAAGATCACAGACACTTTGATCCACCTGATGGCCAAG
GCAGGCCTGACCCTGCAGCAGCAGCACCAGCGGCTGGCCCAGCTCCTCCTCATCCTCTCCCACATCAGGC
ACATGAGTAACAAAGGCATGGAGCATCTGTACAGCATGAAGTGCAAGAACGTGGTGCCCCTCTATGACCT
GCTGCTGGAGATGCTGGACGCCCACCGCCTACATGCGCCCACTAGCCGTGGAGGGGCATCCGTGGAGGAG
ACGGACCAAAGCCACTTGGCCACTGCGGGCTCTACTTCATCGCCTAGGGCCGACGCGCTGGACGATTTCG
ATCTCGACATGCTGGGTTCTGATGCCCTCGATGACTTTGACCTGGATATGTTGGGAAGCGACGCATTGGA
TGACTTTGATCTGGACATGCTCGGCTCCGATGCTCTGGACGATTTCGATCTCGATATGTTAATTAACTAC
CCGTACGACGTTCCGGACTACGCTTCTTGAGGTACCATCGGTAGACCGGTCTTGCTAGATTCTAATCAAG
AGGATGTCAGAATGCCATTTGCCTGAGAGATGCAGGCTTCATTTTTGATACTTTTTTATTTGTAACCTAT
ATAGTATAGGATTTTTTTTGTCATTTTGTTTCTTCTCGTACGAGCTTGCTCCTGATCAGCCTATCTCGCA
GCTGATGAATATCTTGTGGTAGGGGTTTGGGAAAATCATTCGAGTTTGATGTTTTTCTTGGTATTTCCCA
CTCCTCTTCAGAGTACAGAAGATTAAGTGAGAGCTAGCATATCATATAGAAGTCATCGCGGCAGATCAAT
TCATCAATCGGAGTGAGGATATTGCGAGTTTACCACCATCAATCGGAGTGAGGATCTCCAATTGGTGACG
GTCCAGTCATCAATCGGAGTGAGGATTCAGCTGCTTCTCGAGGCCGCACATCAATCGGAGTGAGGATGTA
CAGGGTGGGCTGTTCCACCATCAATCGGAGTGAGGATTTGCGTCAATGGGGCGGAGTTCATCAATCGGAG
TGAGGATATCGAAGTCATCGAGAGCACTCATCAATCGGAGTGAGGATATACTCCACCCATTGACGTCACA
TCAATCGGAGTGAGGATTGGAACCAGAAGGGTCTCTTCATCAATCGGAGTGAGGATACCCTATGGGCGCG
CCGTCGCTGGCAATAATAGCGGGCGGACGCATGTCATGAGATTATTGGAAACCACCAGAATCGAATATAA
AAGGCGAACACCTTTCCCAATTTTGGTTTCCCCTGACCCAAAGACTTTAAATTTAATTTATTTGTCCCTA
TTTCAATCAATTGAACAACTATCAAAACACAGAATTCATGGTGAGCAAGGGCGAGGAGCTGTTCACCGGG
GTGGTGCCCATCCTGGTCGAGCTGGACGGCGACGTAAACGGCCACAAGTTCAGCGTGTCCGGCGAGGGCG
AGGGCGATGCCACCTACGGCAAGCTGACCCTGAAGTTCATCTGCACCACCGGCAAGCTGCCCGTGCCCTG
GCCCACCCTCGTGACCACCCTGACCTACGGCGTGCAGTGCTTCAGCCGCTACCCCGACCACATGAAGCAG
CACGACTTCTTCAAGTCCGCCATGCCCGAAGGCTACGTCCAGGAGCGCACCATCTTCTTCAAGGACGACG
GCAACTACAAGACCCGCGCCGAGGTGAAGTTCGAGGGCGACACCCTGGTGAACCGCATCGAGCTGAAGGG
CATCGACTTCAAGGAGGACGGCAACATCCTGGGGCACAAGCTGGAGTACAACTACAACAGCCACAACGTC
TATATCATGGCCGACAAGCAGAAGAACGGCATCAAGGTGAACTTCAAGATCCGCCACAACATCGAGGACG
GCAGCGTGCAGCTCGCCGACCACTACCAGCAGAACACCCCCATCGGCGACGGCCCCGTGCTGCTGCCCGA
CAACCACTACCTGAGCACCCAGAGCGCCCTGAGCAAAGACCCCAACGAGAAGCGCGATCACATGGTCCTG
CTGGAGTTCGTGACCGCCGCCGGGATCACTCTCGGCATGGACGAGCTGTACAAGGCCGCGGCGGCCGCCA
GCTTTCTAGAACAAAAACTCATCTCAGAAGAGGATCTGAATAGCGCCGTCGACCATCATCATCATCATCA
TTGACCGGTCTTGCTAGATTCTAATCAAGAGGATGTCAGAATGCCATTTGCCTGAGAGATGCAGGCTTCA
TTTTTGATACTTTTTTATTTGTAACCTATATAGTATAGGATTTTTTTTGTCATTTTGTT
