>Addgene plasmid #78975 | PP254 | addgene partial sequence | sequence record 153696 | EGFP-N 5'-CGTCGCCGTCCAGCTCGACCAG-3'
GCTCACCATGAATTCTGTGTTTTGATAGTTGTTCAATTGATTGAAATAGGGACAAATAAATTAAATTTAA
AGTCTTTGGGTCAGGGGAAACCAAAATTGGGAAAGGTGTTCGCCTTTTATATTCGATTCTGGTGGTTTCC
AATAATCTCATGACATGCGTCCGCCCGCTATTATTGCCAGCGACGGCGCGCCCATAGGGTATCCTCACTC
CGATTGATGAAGAGACCCTTCTGGTTCCAATCCTCACTCCGATTGATGTGACGTCAATGGGTGGAGTATA
TCCTCACTCCGATTGATGAGTGCTCTCGATGACTTCGATATCCTCACTCCGATTGATGAACTCCGCCCCA
TTGACGCAAATCCTCACTCCGATTGATGGTGGAACAGCCCACCCTGTACATCCTCACTCCGATTGATGTG
CGGCCTCGAGAAGCAGCTGAATCCTCACTCCGATTGATGACTGGACCGTCACCAATTGGAGATCCTCACT
CCGATTGATGGTGGTAAACTCGCAATATCCTCACTCCGATTGATGAATTGATCTGCCGCGATGACTTCTA
TATGATATGCTAGCTCTCACTTAATCTTCTGTACTCTGAAGAGGAGTGGGAAATACCAAGAAAAACATCA
AACTCGAATGATTTTCCCAAACCCCTACCACAAGATATTCATCAGCTGCGAGATAGGCTGATCAGGAGCA
AGCTCGTACGAGAAGAAACAAAATGACAAAAAAAATCCTATACTATATAGGTTACAAATAAAAAAGTATC
AAAAATGAAGCCTGCATCTCTCA
